>Addgene plasmid #52416 | FUW-CAGGS-ERAS | depositor full sequence | sequence record 81709 | FUW-CAGGS-ERAS sequence 8971 bps
TCAGGTACCTTTAAGACCAATGACTTACAAGGCAGCTGTAGATCTTAGCCACTTTTTAAAAGAAAAGGGG
GGACTGGAAGGGCTAATTCACTCCCAACGAAGACAAGATATCCTTGATCTGTGGATCTACCACACACAAG
GCTACTTCCCTGATTGGCAGAACTACACACCAGGGCCAGGGATCAGATATCCACTGACCTTTGGATGGTG
CTACAAGCTAGTACCAGTTGAGCAAGAGAAGGTAGAAGAAGCCAATGAAGGAGAGAACACCCGCTTGTTA
CACCCTGTGAGCCTGCATGGGATGGATGACCCGGAGAGAGAAGTATTAGAGTGGAGGTTTGACAGCCGCC
TAGCATTTCATCACATGGCCCGAGAGCTGCAATAACTTCGTATAATGTATGCTATACGAAGTTATTCCGG
ACTGTACTGGGTCTCTCTGGTTAGACCAGATCTGAGCCTGGGAGCTCTCTGGCTAACTAGGGAACCCACT
GCTTAAGCCTCAATAAAGCTTGCCTTGAGTGCTTCAAGTAGTGTGTGCCCGTCTGTTGTGTGACTCTGGT
AACTAGAGATCCCTCAGACCCTTTTAGTCAGTGTGGAAAATCTCTAGCAGGGCCCGTTTAAACCCGCTGA
TCAGCCTCGACTGTGCCTTCTAGTTGCCAGCCATCTGTTGTTTGCCCCTCCCCCGTGCCTTCCTTGACCC
TGGAAGGTGCCACTCCCACTGTCCTTTCCTAATAAAATGAGGAAATTGCATCGCATTGTCTGAGTAGGTG
TCATTCTATTCTGGGGGGTGGGGTGGGGCAGGACAGCAAGGGGGAGGATTGGGAAGACAATAGCAGGCAT
GTGAGCAAAAGGCCAGCAAAAGGCCAGGAACCGTAAAAAGGCCGCGTTGCTGGCGTTTTTCCATAGGCTC
CGCCCCCCTGACGAGCATCACAAAAATCGACGCTCAAGTCAGAGGTGGCGAAACCCGACAGGACTATAAA
GATACCAGGCGTTTCCCCCTGGAAGCTCCCTCGTGCGCTCTCCTGTTCCGACCCTGCCGCTTACCGGATA
CCTGTCCGCCTTTCTCCCTTCGGGAAGCGTGGCGCTTTCTCATAGCTCACGCTGTAGGTATCTCAGTTCG
GTGTAGGTCGTTCGCTCCAAGCTGGGCTGTGTGCACGAACCCCCCGTTCAGCCCGACCGCTGCGCCTTAT
CCGGTAACTATCGTCTTGAGTCCAACCCGGTAAGACACGACTTATCGCCACTGGCAGCAGCCACTGGTAA
CAGGATTAGCAGAGCGAGGTATGTAGGCGGTGCTACAGAGTTCTTGAAGTGGTGGCCTAACTACGGCTAC
ACTAGAAGAACAGTATTTGGTATCTGCGCTCTGCTGAAGCCAGTTACCTTCGGAAAAAGAGTTGGTAGCT
CTTGATCCGGCAAACAAACCACCGCTGGTAGCGGTGGTTTTTTTGTTTGCAAGCAGCAGATTACGCGCAG
AAAAAAAGGATCTCAAGAAGATCCTTTGATCTTTTCTACGGGGTCTGACGCTCAGTGGAACGAAAACTCA
CGTTAAGGGATTTTGGTCATGAGATTATCAAAAAGGATCTTCACCTAGATCCTTTTAAATTAAAAATGAA
GTTTTAAATCAATCTAAAGTATATATGAGTAAACTTGGTCTGACAGTTACCAATGCTTAATCAGTGAGGC
ACCTATCTCAGCGATCTGTCTATTTCGTTCATCCATAGTTGCCTGACTCCCCGTCGTGTAGATAACTACG
ATACGGGAGGGCTTACCATCTGGCCCCAGTGCTGCAATGATACCGCGAGACCCACGCTCACCGGCTCCAG
ATTTATCAGCAATAAACCAGCCAGCCGGAAGGGCCGAGCGCAGAAGTGGTCCTGCAACTTTATCCGCCTC
CATCCAGTCTATTAATTGTTGCCGGGAAGCTAGAGTAAGTAGTTCGCCAGTTAATAGTTTGCGCAACGTT
GTTGCCATTGCTACAGGCATCGTGGTGTCACGCTCGTCGTTTGGTATGGCTTCATTCAGCTCCGGTTCCC
AACGATCAAGGCGAGTTACATGATCCCCCATGTTGTGCAAAAAAGCGGTTAGCTCCTTCGGTCCTCCGAT
CGTTGTCAGAAGTAAGTTGGCCGCAGTGTTATCACTCATGGTTATGGCAGCACTGCATAATTCTCTTACT
GTCATGCCATCCGTAAGATGCTTTTCTGTGACTGGTGAGTACTCAACCAAGTCATTCTGAGAATAGTGTA
TGCGGCGACCGAGTTGCTCTTGCCCGGCGTCAATACGGGATAATACCGCGCCACATAGCAGAACTTTAAA
AGTGCTCATCATTGGAAAACGTTCTTCGGGGCGAAAACTCTCAAGGATCTTACCGCTGTTGAGATCCAGT
TCGATGTAACCCACTCGTGCACCCAACTGATCTTCAGCATCTTTTACTTTCACCAGCGTTTCTGGGTGAG
CAAAAACAGGAAGGCAAAATGCCGCAAAAAAGGGAATAAGGGCGACACGGAAATGTTGAATACTCATACT
CTTCCTTTTTCAATATTATTGAAGCATTTATCAGGGTTATTGTCTCATGAGCGGATACATATTTGAATGT
ATTTAGAAAAATAAACAAATAGGGGTTCCGCGCACATTTCCCCGAAAAGTGCCACCTGACGTCGACGGAT
CGGGAGATCTCCCGATCCCCTATGGTGCACTCTCAGTACAATCTGCTCTGATGCCGCATAGTTAAGCCAG
TATCTGCTCCCTGCTTGTGTGTTGGAGGTCGCTGAGTAGTGCGCGAGCAAAATTTAAGCTACAACAAGGC
AAGGCTTGACCGACAATTGCATGAAGAATCTGCTTAGGGTTAGGCGTTTTGCGCTGCTTCGCGATGTACG
GGCCAGATATACGCGTTGACATTGATTATTGACTAGTTATTAATAGTAATCAATTACGGGGTCATTAGTT
CATAGCCCATATATGGAGTTCCGCGTTACATAACTTACGGTAAATGGCCCGCCTGGCTGACCGCCCAACG
ACCCCCGCCCATTGACGTCAATAATGACGTATGTTCCCATAGTAACGCCAATAGGGACTTTCCATTGACG
TCAATGGGTGGAGTATTTACGGTAAACTGCCCACTTGGCAGTACATCAAGTGTATCATATGCCAAGTACG
CCCCCTATTGACGTCAATGACGGTAAATGGCCCGCCTGGCATTATGCCCAGTACATGACCTTATGGGACT
TTCCTACTTGGCAGTACATCTACGTATTAGTCATCGCTATTACCATGGTGATGCGGTTTTGGCAGTACAT
CAATGGGCGTGGATAGCGGTTTGACTCACGGGGATTTCCAAGTCTCCACCCCATTGACGTCAATGGGAGT
TTGTTTTGGCACCAAAATCAACGGGACTTTCCAAAATGTCGTAACAACTCCGCCCCATTGACGCAAATGG
GCGGTAGGCGTGTACGGTGGGAGGTCTATATAAGCAGCGCGTTTTGCCTGTACTGGGTCTCTCTGGTTAG
ACCAGATCTGAGCCTGGGAGCTCTCTGGCTAACTAGGGAACCCACTGCTTAAGCCTCAATAAAGCTTGCC
TTGAGTGCTTCAAGTAGTGTGTGCCCGTCTGTTGTGTGACTCTGGTAACTAGAGATCCCTCAGACCCTTT
TAGTCAGTGTGGAAAATCTCTAGCAGTGGCGCCCGAACAGGGACTTGAAAGCGAAAGGGAAACCAGAGGA
GCTCTCTCGACGCAGGACTCGGCTTGCTGAAGCGCGCACGGCAAGAGGCGAGGGGCGGCGACTGGTGAGT
ACGCCAAAAATTTTGACTAGCGGAGGCTAGAAGGAGAGAGATGGGTGCGAGAGCGTCAGTATTAAGCGGG
GGAGAATTAGATCGCGATGGGAAAAAATTCGGTTAAGGCCAGGGGGAAAGAAAAAATATAAATTAAAACA
TATAGTATGGGCAAGCAGGGAGCTAGAACGATTCGCAGTTAATCCTGGCCTGTTAGAAACATCAGAAGGC
TGTAGACAAATACTGGGACAGCTACAACCATCCCTTCAGACAGGATCAGAAGAACTTAGATCATTATATA
ATACAGTAGCAACCCTCTATTGTGTGCATCAAAGGATAGAGATAAAAGACACCAAGGAAGCTTTAGACAA
GATAGAGGAAGAGCAAAACAAAAGTAAGACCACCGCACAGCAAGCGGCCGCTGATCTTCAGACCTGGAGG
AGGAGATATGAGGGACAATTGGAGAAGTGAATTATATAAATATAAAGTAGTAAAAATTGAACCATTAGGA
GTAGCACCCACCAAGGCAAAGAGAAGAGTGGTGCAGAGAGAAAAAAGAGCAGTGGGAATAGGAGCTTTGT
TCCTTGGGTTCTTGGGAGCAGCAGGAAGCACTATGGGCGCAGCGTCAATGACGCTGACGGTACAGGCCAG
ACAATTATTGTCTGGTATAGTGCAGCAGCAGAACAATTTGCTGAGGGCTATTGAGGCGCAACAGCATCTG
TTGCAACTCACAGTCTGGGGCATCAAGCAGCTCCAGGCAAGAATCCTGGCTGTGGAAAGATACCTAAAGG
ATCAACAGCTCCTGGGGATTTGGGGTTGCTCTGGAAAACTCATTTGCACCACTGCTGTGCCTTGGAATGC
TAGTTGGAGTAATAAATCTCTGGAACAGATTTGGAATCACACGACCTGGATGGAGTGGGACAGAGAAATT
AACAATTACACAAGCTTAATACACTCCTTAATTGAAGAATCGCAAAACCAGCAAGAAAAGAATGAACAAG
AATTATTGGAATTAGATAAATGGGCAAGTTTGTGGAATTGGTTTAACATAACAAATTGGCTGTGGTATAT
AAAATTATTCATAATGATAGTAGGAGGCTTGGTAGGTTTAAGAATAGTTTTTGCTGTACTTTCTATAGTG
AATAGAGTTAGGCAGGGATATTCACCATTATCGTTTCAGACCCACCTCCCAACCCCGAGGGGACCCGACA
GGCCCGAAGGAATAGAAGAAGAAGGTGGAGAGAGAGACAGAGACAGATCCATTCGATTAGTGAACGGATC
GGCACTGCGTGCGCCAATTCTGCAGACAAATGGCAGTATTCATCCACAATTTTAAAAGAAAAGGGGGGAT
TGGGGGGTACAGTGCAGGGGAAAGAATAGTAGACATAATAGCAACAGACATACAAACTAAAGAATTACAA
AAACAAATTACAAAAATTCAAAATTTTCGGGTTTATTACAGGGACAGCAGAGATCCAGTTTGGTTAATGA
TCTCGAGTTTACCACTCCCTATCAGTGATAGAGAAAAGTGAAAGTCGAGTTTACCACTCCCTATCAGTGA
TAGAGAAAAGTGAAAGTCGAGTTTACCACTCCCTATCAGTGATAGAGAAAAGTGAAAGTCGAGTTTACCA
CTCCCTATCAGTGATAGAGAAAAGTGAAAGTCGAGTTTACCACTCCCTATCAGTGATAGAGAAAAGTGAA
AGTCGAGTTTACCACTCCCTATCAGTGATAGAGAAAAGTGAAAGTCGAGTTTACCACTCCCTATCAGTGA
TAGAGAAAAGTGAAAGTCGAGCTCGGTACCCGGGTCGAGTAGGCGTGTACGGTGGGAGGCCTATATAAGC
AGAGCTCGTTTAGTGAACCGTCAGATCGCCTGGAGACGCCATCCACGCTGTTTTGACCTCCATAGAAGAC
ACCGGGACCGATCCAGCCTCCGCGGCCCCGAGACATTGATTATTGACTAGTTATTAATAGTAATCAATTA
CGGGGTCATTAGTTCATAGCCCATATATGGAGTTCCGCGTTACATAACTTACGGTAAATGGCCCGCCTGG
CTGACCGCCCAACGACCCCCGCCCATTGACGTCAATAATGACGTATGTTCCCATAGTAACGCCAATAGGG
ACTTTCCATTGACGTCAATGGGTGGAGTATTTACGGTAAACTGCCCACTTGGCAGTACATCAAGTGTATC
ATATGCCAAGTACGCCCCCTATTGACGTCAATGACGGTAAATGGCCCGCCTGGCATTATGCCCAGTACAT
GACCTTATGGGACTTTCCTACTTGGCAGTACATCTACGTATTAGTCATCGCTATTACCATGGTCGAGGTG
AGCCCCACGTTCTGCTTCACTCTCCCCATCTCCCCCCCCTCCCCACCCCCAATTTTGTATTTATTTATTT
TTTAATTATTTTGTGCAGCGATGGGGGCGGGGGGGGGGGGGGGGCGCGCGCCAGGCGGGGCGGGGCGGGG
CGAGGGGCGGGGCGGGGCGAGGCGGAGAGGTGCGGCGGCAGCCAATCAGAGCGGCGCGCTCCGAAAGTTT
CCTTTTATGGCGAGGCGGCGGCGGCGGCGGCCCTATAAAAAGCGAAGCGCGCGGCGGGCGGGGAGTCGCT
GCGACGCTGCCTTCGCCCCGTGCCCCGCTCCGCCGCCGCCTCGCGCCGCCCGCCCCGGCTCTGACTGACC
GCGTTACTCCCACAGGTGAGCGGGCGGGACGGCCCTTCTCCTCCGGGCTGTAATTAGCGCTTGGTTTAAT
GACGGCTTGTTTCTTTTCTGTGGCTGCGTGAAAGCCTTGAGGGGCTCCGGGAGGGCCCTTTGTGCGGGGG
GAGCGGCTCGGGGGGTGCGTGCGTGTGTGTGTGCGTGGGGAGCGCCGCGTGCGGCTCCGCGCTGCCCGGC
GGCTGTGAGCGCTGCGGGCGCGGCGCGGGGCTTTGTGCGCTCCGCAGTGTGCGCGAGGGGAGCGCGGCCG
GGGGCGGTGCCCCGCGGTGCGGGGGGGGCTGCGAGGGGAACAAAGGCTGCGTGCGGGGTGTGTGCGTGGG
GGGGTGAGCAGGGGGTGTGGGCGCGTCGGTCGGGCTGCAACCCCCCCTGCACCCCCCTCCCCGAGTTGCT
GAGCACGGCCCGGCTTCGGGTGCGGGGCTCCGTACGGGGCGTGGCGCGGGGCTCGCCGTGCCGGGCGGGG
GGTGGCGGCAGGTGGGGGTGCCGGGCGGGGCGGGGCCGCCTCGGGCCGGGGAGGGCTCGGGGGAGGGGCG
CGGCGGCCCCCGGAGCGCCGGCGGCTGTCGAGGCGCGGCGAGCCGCAGCCATTGCCTTTTATGGTAATCG
TGCGAGAGGGCGCAGGGACTTCCTTTGTCCCAAATCTGTGCGGAGCCGAAATCTGGGAGGCGCCGCCGCA
CCCCCTCTAGCGGGCGCGGGGCGAAGCGGTGCGGCGCCGGCAGGAAGGAAATGGGCGGGGAGGGCCTTCG
TGCGTCGCCGCGCCGCCGTCCCCTTCTCCCTCTCCAGCCTCGGGGCTGTCCGCGGGGGGACGGCTGCCTT
CGGGGGGGACGGGGCAGGGCGGGGTTCGGCTTCTGGCGTGTGACCGGCGGCTCTAGAGCCTCTGCTAACC
ATGTTCATGCCTTCTTCTTTTTCCTACAGCTCCTGGGCAACGTGCTGGTTATTGTGCTGTCTCATCATTT
TGGCAAAGAATTCATGGAGCTGCCAACAAAGCCTGGCACCTTCGACCTGGGCCTGGCCACATGGAGCCCT
TCCTTCCAGGGGGAAACCCACCGGGCTCAGGCACGCCGCAGGGATGTTGGCAGGCAGCTGCCTGAGTACA
AGGCTGTGGTGGTGGGCGCCAGTGGCGTGGGCAAGAGTGCGCTGACCATCCAGCTGAACCACCAGTGCTT
CGTGGAGGACCACGACCCCACCATCCAGGATTCCTACTGGAAGGAGTTGACCCTGGACAGTGGGGACTGC
ATTCTGAATGTGCTGGACACAGCAGGGCAGGCCATCCATAGGGCCCTGCGTGACCAGTGCCTGGCTGTCT
GTGATGGTGTGCTGGGCGTCTTCGCTCTCGATGACCCCTCGTCTCTGATCCAGCTGCAGCAGATATGGGC
CACCTGGGGCCCTCACCCCGCCCAGCCCCTTGTCCTCGTGGGCAACAAGTGTGACCTTGTGACCACTGCT
GGAGATGCTCATGCCGCTGCTGCAGCCCTCGCACACAGCTGGGGGGCCCACTTCGTGGAGACCTCGGCCA
AAACACGGCAAGGCGTGGAGGAGGCCTTTTCCCTGCTGGTCCATGAGATCCAGAGGGTCCAGGAGGCCAT
GGCGAAGGAGCCCATGGCAAGGTCCTGTAGGGAGAAGACCCGGCACCAGAAGGCCACCTGCCACTGTGGC
TGCTCTGTGGCCTGAGAATTCGCCATGGCTGGACACCTGGCTTCAGACTTCGCCTTCTCACCCCCACCAG
GTGGGGGTGATGGGTCAGCAGGGCTGGAGCCGGGCTGGGTGTTCGATATCAAGCTTATCGATAATCAACC
TCTGGATTACAAAATTTGTGAAAGATTGACTGGTATTCTTAACTATGTTGCTCCTTTTACGCTATGTGGA
TACGCTGCTTTAATGCCTTTGTATCATGCTATTGCTTCCCGTATGGCTTTCATTTTCTCCTCCTTGTATA
AATCCTGGTTGCTGTCTCTTTATGAGGAGTTGTGGCCCGTTGTCAGGCAACGTGGCGTGGTGTGCACTGT
GTTTGCTGACGCAACCCCCACTGGTTGGGGCATTGCCACCACCTGTCAGCTCCTTTCCGGGACTTTCGCT
TTCCCCCTCCCTATTGCCACGGCGGAACTCATCGCCGCCTGCCTTGCCCGCTGCTGGACAGGGGCTCGGC
TGTTGGGCACTGACAATTCCGTGGTGTTGTCGGGGAAATCATCGTCCTTTCCTTGGCTGCTCGCCTGTGT
TGCCACCTGGATTCTGCGCGGGACGTCCTTCTGCTACGTCCCTTCGGCCCTCAATCCAGCGGACCTTCCT
TCCCGCGGCCTGCTGCCGGCTCTGCGGCCTCTTCCGCGTCTTCGCCTTCGCCCTCAGACGAGTCGGATCT
CCCTTTGGGCCGCCTCCCCGCATCGATACCGTCGACCTCGAGACCTAGAAAAACATGGAGCAATCACAAG
TAGCAATACAGCAGCTACCAATGCTGATTGTGCCTGGCTAGAAGCACAAGAGGAGGAGGAGGTGGGTTTT
CCAGTCACACC
Features (pLannotate 1.2.2; 26 found; start..end, strand, type, name):
    382..415     -  protein_bind   loxP: Cre-mediated recombination occurs in the 8-bp core sequence (GCATACAT). Cre recombinase
    429..609     +  LTR            5' LTR (truncated): truncated 5' long terminal repeat (LTR) from HIV-1
    641..752     +  polyA_signal   bGH poly(A) signal: bovine growth hormone polyadenylation signal
    898..1486    -  rep_origin     ori: high-copy-number ColE1/pMB1/pBR322/pUC origin of replication
   1657..2517    -  CDS            AmpR: β-lactamase; bla; confers resistance to ampicillin, carbenicillin, and related antibiotics
   2518..2622    -  promoter       AmpR promoter: bla
   2681..2733    -  misc_feature   bom (fragment): basis of mobility region from pBR322
   2888..3267    +  enhancer       CMV enhancer: human cytomegalovirus immediate early enhancer
   3268..3467    +  promoter       CMV promoter: human cytomegalovirus (CMV) immediate early promoter
   3485..3665    +  LTR            5' LTR (truncated): truncated 5' long terminal repeat (LTR) from HIV-1
   3712..3837    +  misc_feature   HIV-1 Ψ: packaging signal of human immunodeficiency virus type 1
   3821..4184    +  CDS            HIV-1 gag (fragment): gag protein from human immunodeficiency virus 1; gag
   4330..4563    +  misc_feature   RRE: The Rev response element (RRE) of HIV-1 allows for Rev-dependent mRNA export from the nucleus to the cytoplasm.
   4940..5040    +  CDS            Rev (fragment): human immunodeficiency virus 1 (HIV-1) Rev protein; rev; enhances nuclear export of unspliced and incompletely spliced viral mRNAs
   5090..5207    +  misc_feature   cPPT/CTS: central polypurine tract and central termination sequence of HIV-1
   5266..5536    +  protein_bind   tetracycline response element: contains seven copies of the tetracycline operator tetO tetracycline repressor TetR
   5547..5564    +  misc_feature   MCS (fragment): pUC18/19 multiple cloning site
   5569..5606    +  promoter       minimal CMV promoter: human cytomegalovirus (CMV) immediate early promoter
   5702..6081    +  enhancer       CMV enhancer: human cytomegalovirus immediate early enhancer
   6083..6360    +  promoter       chicken β-actin promoter: No description available
   6362..7379    +  intron         chimeric intron: chimera between introns from chicken β-actin and rabbit β-globin
   7434..8132    +  CDS            ERAS: RASE_HUMAN - Also known as HRAS2, HRASP. Experimental evidence at protein level: Swiss-Prot protein existence level 1. Ras proteins bind GDP/GTP and possess intrinsic GTPase activity. Plays an important role in the tumor-like growth properties of embryonic stem cells (By similarity). From Homo sapiens (Human).
   8145..8231    +  CDS            Pou5f1 (fragment): PO5F1_MOUSE - Also known as Oct-3, Oct-4, Otf-3, Otf3. Experimental evidence at protein level: Swiss-Prot protein existence level 1. Transcription factor that binds to the octamer motif (5'- ATTTGCAT-3') (PubMed:1972777, PubMed:1690859, PubMed:1967980, PubMed:17525163, PubMed:23376973). Forms a trimeric complex with SOX2 or SOX15 on DNA and controls the expression of a number of genes involved in embryonic development such as YES1, FGF4, UTF1 and ZFP206 (PubMed:15863505, PubMed:17097055, PubMed:17496161, PubMed:19740739). Critical for early embryogenesis and for embryonic stem cell pluripotenc
   8232..8253    +  misc_feature   MCS (fragment): pBluescript multiple cloning site
   8253..8841    +  misc_feature   WPRE: woodchuck hepatitis virus posttranscriptional regulatory element
   8778..382     +  CDS            nef (fragment) (across the origin): NEF_HV1H2 - Experimental evidence at protein level: Swiss-Prot protein existence level 1. Extracellular Nef protein targets CD4(+) T-lymphocytes for apoptosis by interacting with CXCR4 surface receptors. From Human immunodeficiency virus type 1 group M subtype B (isolate HXB2) (HIV-1).
