[The description below was written by a language model from this plasmid's Addgene catalogue record and pLannotate feature annotations shown in this document.]
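Description:
FUW-CAGGS-ERAS is an HIV-1-derived lentiviral transfer plasmid for constitutive expression of human ERAS (also known as HRAS2 or HRASP), a Ras-family GTPase linked to the tumour-like growth properties of embryonic stem cells. It is propagated in E. coli through a high-copy ColE1/pUC-type origin and selected with ampicillin via the β-lactamase gene. The catalogue notes a recombination-deficient strain, as is usual for plasmids carrying repeated LTRs.

The viral genome is transcribed in packaging cells from a CMV enhancer/promoter fused to a truncated 5' LTR. This is followed by the Ψ packaging signal with a gag fragment, the Rev response element for Rev-dependent nuclear export, and the cPPT/CTS, which aids nuclear import of the reverse-transcribed genome. The ERAS coding sequence, cloned at EcoRI sites, is driven by the CAGGS promoter, made up of the CMV enhancer, chicken β-actin promoter and chimeric β-actin/β-globin intron. Downstream, a WPRE enhances transcript stability and expression. The 3' end consists of a truncated LTR with an adjacent loxP site, which would be copied to both proviral ends and could in principle permit Cre-mediated excision, followed by a bGH polyadenylation signal.

The annotation also detects a tetracycline response element with a minimal CMV promoter just upstream of CAGGS, and a short mouse Pou5f1 fragment after ERAS. These look like remnants of a parental vector, though the record does not explain them. The annotated depositor sequence is 8,971 nt, whereas the catalogue lists a total size of 7,162 bp, and this discrepancy is unresolved. The associated work concerns reprogramming of somatic cells to pluripotency.
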