Addgene plasmid #52416: FUW-CAGGS-ERAS
Purpose: Lentiviral vector encoding constitutive expression of human ERAS cDNA
Depositing lab: Jacob Hanna. Depositing organization: Weizmann Institute of Science. Publication: Deterministic direct reprogramming of somatic cells to pluripotency. Rais Y, Zviran A, Geula S, Gafni O, Chomsky E, Viukov S, Mansour AA, Caspi I, Krupalnik V, Zerbib M, Maza I, Mor N, Baran D, Weinberger L, Jaitin DA, Lara-Astiaso D, Blecher-Gonen R, Shipony Z, Mukamel Z, Hagai T, Gilad S, Amann-Zalcenstein D, Tanay A, Amit I, Novershtern N, Hanna JH. Nature. 2013 Oct 3;502(7469):65-70. doi: 10.1038/nature12587. Epub 2013 Sep 18. PubMed 24048479.
Backbone
  Vector backbone: FUW-CAGGS
  Total vector size (bp): 7162
  Vector type: Mammalian Expression, Lentiviral
Growth in bacteria
  Bacterial resistance: Ampicillin, 100 μg/mL
  Growth temperature: 37°C
  Growth strain: Stbl3
  Copy number: High Copy
Gene/Insert
  Gene/Insert name: ERAS
  Species: H. sapiens (human)
  Insert size (bp): 702
  Entrez Gene: ERAS (a.k.a. HRAS2, HRASP)
  Promoter: CAGGS
  Cloning method: Restriction Enzyme; 5′ cloning site EcoR1 (not destroyed); 3′ cloning site EcoR1 (not destroyed)
  Sequencing primers: 5′ GGGGACGGCTGCCTTCGGGG
Terms and licenses: Academic/Nonprofit Terms; Industry Terms: Not Available to Industry
How to cite: FUW-CAGGS-ERAS was a gift from Jacob Hanna (Addgene plasmid # 52416 ; http://n2t.net/addgene:52416 ; RRID:Addgene_52416)
