>Addgene plasmid #52416 | FUW-CAGGS-ERAS | addgene partial sequence | sequence record 84476 | pCAG-F 5'-GCAACGTGCTGGTTATTGTG-3'
TTCTGAGCTGCCTGCTGGGGTCATGGAGCTGCCAACAAAGCCTGGCACCTTCGACCTGGGCCTGGCCACA
TGGAGCCCTTCCTTCCAGGGGGAAACCCACCGGGCTCAGGCACGCCGCAGGGATGTTGGCAGGCAGCTGC
CTGAGTACAAGGCTGTGGTGGTGGGCGCCAGTGGCGTGGGCAAGAGTGCGCTGACCATCCAGCTGAACCA
CCAGTGCTTCGTGGAGGACCACGACCCCACCATCCAGGATTCCTACTGGAAGGAGTTGACCCTGGACAGT
GGGGACTGCATTCTGAATGTGCTGGACACAGCAGGGCAGGCCATCCATAGGGCCCTGCGTGACCAGTGCC
TGGCTGTCTGTGATGGTGTGCTGGGCGTCTTCGCTCTCGATGACCCCTCGTCTCTGATCCAGCTGCAGCA
GATATGGGCCACCTGGGGCCCTCACCCCGCCCAGCCCCTTGTCCTCGTGGGCAACAAGTGTGACCTTGTG
ACCACTGCTGGAGATGCTCATGCCGCTGCTGCAGCCCTCGCACACAGCTGGGGGGCCCACTTCGTGGAGA
CCTCGGCCAAAACACGGCAAGGCGTGGAGGAGGCCTTTTCCCTGCTGGTCCATGAGATCCAGAGGGTCCA
GGAGGCCATGGCGAAGGAGCCCATGGCAAGGTCCTGTAGGGAGAAGACCCGGCACCAGAA
